Addgene plasmid #245705: pICSL47802_RFP
Purpose: (Empty Backbone) Level 1 Position 1 REVERSE acceptor with Amil RFP negative selection cassette GGAG - GCTT
Depositing lab: Mark Youles. Depositing organization: Sainsbury Laboratory, Norwich.
Backbone
  Vector backbone: pICSL47802
  Backbone size (bp): 4372
  Vector type: Synthetic Biology
  Selectable markers: Amil RFP red chromoprotein for red/white negative selection
Growth in bacteria
  Bacterial resistance: Ampicillin, 100 μg/mL
  Growth temperature: 37°C
  Growth strain: DH5alpha
  Copy number: High Copy
Gene/Insert
  Gene/Insert name: None
  Mutation: BsaI/BpiI sites removed by point-mutation
Terms and licenses: Academic/Nonprofit Terms; Industry Terms: Not Available to Industry
Depositor comments: Level 1 Acceptor for making full transcriptional unit modules in Level 1 position 1 (REVERSE) used for GoldenGate assemblies using the MoClo overhang syntax. Plant Golden-gate Promoters, Terminators and Level0/Level1 cloning acceptors. Insert Size: 1092, Species: Synthetic. 5' Cloning Site: BsaI (Destroyed), 3' Cloning Site: BsaI (Destroyed).
How to cite: pICSL47802_RFP was a gift from Mark Youles (Addgene plasmid # 245705 ; http://n2t.net/addgene:245705 ; RRID:Addgene_245705)
