[The description below was written by a language model from this plasmid's Addgene catalogue record and pLannotate feature annotations shown in this document.]
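Description:
pICSL47802_RFP is an empty Golden Gate acceptor plasmid for the MoClo assembly system. It is designed to receive Level 0 parts and yield a complete transcriptional unit as a Level 1 module in position 1, reverse orientation. The 4,372 bp backbone plus a 1,092 bp synthetic dropout cassette gives the 5,464 nt sequenced plasmid. It is maintained in E. coli under ampicillin selection (AmpR with its bla promoter) from a high-copy ColE1/pUC-type origin. The backbone also carries the IncP oriV with its trfA replication initiator gene, and nopaline-type left and right T-DNA border repeats. These are the hallmarks of a broad-host-range binary vector able to replicate in Agrobacterium, consistent with the depositor's placement of it in a plant Golden Gate toolkit. A short TetR fragment is annotated near the right border and appears to be a backbone remnant.

Between the T-DNA borders sits the negative selection cassette: a red reporter coding sequence driven by the lac promoter with its CAP binding site and lac operator, followed by the rrnB T1 and T7Te terminators. The catalogue calls this reporter an "Amil RFP" red chromoprotein, whereas automated annotation identifies the coding sequence as mRFP1; the record does not resolve this difference. The cassette is flanked by BsaI sites that expose GGAG and GCTT overhangs. In a BsaI assembly reaction the cassette is replaced by the promoter, coding and terminator parts, the BsaI sites are destroyed, and correct clones appear white against red parental colonies. Internal BsaI and BpiI sites were removed by point mutation, keeping the plasmid compatible with both enzymes, the latter conventionally used for Level 2 multigene assembly.
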