Features (pLannotate 1.2.2; 15 found; start..end, strand, type, name):
     76..100     -  misc_feature   LB T-DNA repeat: left border repeat from nopaline C58 T-DNA
    192..823     +  rep_origin     oriV: incP origin of replication
    910..1014    +  promoter       AmpR promoter: bla
   1015..1875    +  CDS            AmpR: β-lactamase; bla; confers resistance to ampicillin, carbenicillin, and related antibiotics
   2046..2634    +  rep_origin     ori: high-copy-number ColE1/pMB1/pBR322/pUC origin of replication
   2970..4115    +  CDS            trfA: TRFA_ECOLX - Experimental evidence at protein level: Swiss-Prot protein existence level 1. Also involved in plasmid copy number control, promoting intermolecular coupling of protein bound iterons at oriV, which inhibits replication initiation. From Escherichia coli.
   4142..4162    +  CDS            TetR (fragment): tetracycline resistance regulatory protein; tetR
   4274..4298    -  misc_feature   RB T-DNA repeat: right border repeat from nopaline C58 T-DNA
   4357..4384    -  terminator     T7Te terminator: phage T7 early transcription terminator
   4400..4471    -  terminator     rrnB T1 terminator: transcription terminator T1 from the E. coli rrnB gene
   4519..5193    -  CDS            mRFP1: mRFP1 is a basic (constitutively fluorescent) red fluorescent protein published in 2002, derived from Discosoma sp.. It is reported to be a somewhat slowly-maturing monomer with low acid sensitivity.
   5229..5245    -  protein_bind   lac operator: The lac repressor binds to the lac operator to inhibit transcription in E. coli. This inhibition can be relieved by adding lactose or isopropyl-β-D-thiogalactopyranoside (IPTG). lac repressor encoded by lacI
   5253..5283    -  promoter       lac promoter: promoter for the E. coli lac operon
   5298..5319    -  protein_bind   CAP binding site: CAP binding activates transcription in the presence of cAMP. E. coli catabolite activator protein
   5332..5419    -  CDS            lacI (fragment): lac repressor; lacI; The lac repressor binds to the lac operator to inhibit transcription in E. coli. This inhibition can be relieved by adding lactose or isopropyl-β-D-thiogalactopyranoside (IPTG).
>Addgene plasmid #245705 | pICSL47802_RFP | addgene full sequence | sequence record 496049 | Addgene NGS Result
GTGGGGCCCACTGCATCCACCCCAGTACATTAAAAACGTCCGCAATGTGTTATTAAGTTGTCTAAGCGTC
AATTTGTTTACACCACAATATATCCTGCCACCAGCCAGCCAACAGCTCCCCGACCGGCAGCTCGGCACAA
AATCACCACTCGATACAGGCAGCCCATCAGTCAGATCAGGATCTCCTTTGCGACGCTCACCGGGCTGGTT
GCCCTCGCCGCTGGGCTGGCGGCCGTCTATGGCCCTGCAAACGCGCCAGAAACGCCGTCGAAGCCGTGTG
CGAGACACCGCGGCCGCCGGCGTTGTGGATACCTCGCGGAAAACTTGGCCCTCACTGACAGATGAGGGGC
GGACGTTGACACTTGAGGGGCCGACTCACCCGGCGCGGCGTTGACAGATGAGGGGCAGGCTCGATTTCGG
CCGGCGACGTGGAGCTGGCCAGCCTCGCAAATCGGCGAAAACGCCTGATTTTACGCGAGTTTCCCACAGA
TGATGTGGACAAGCCTGGGGATAAGTGCCCTGCGGTATTGACACTTGAGGGGCGCGACTACTGACAGATG
AGGGGCGCGATCCTTGACACTTGAGGGGCAGAGTGCTGACAGATGAGGGGCGCACCTATTGACATTTGAG
GGGCTGTCCACAGGCAGAAAATCCAGCATTTGCAAGGGTTTCCGCCCGTTTTTCGGCCACCGCTAACCTG
TCTTTTAACCTGCTTTTAAACCAATATTTATAAACCTTGTTTTTAACCAGGGCTGCGCCCTGTGCGCGTG
ACCGCGCACGCCGAAGGGGGGTGCCCCCCCTTCTCGAACCCTCCCGGCCCGCTAACGCGGGCCTCCCATC
CCCCCAGGGGCTGCGCCCCTCGGCCGCGAACGGCCTCACCCCAAAAATGGCAGCGCTGGCCAATTCGTGC
GCGGAACCCCTATTTGTTTATTTTTCTAAATACATTCAAATATGTATCCGCTCATGAGACAATAACCTTG
ATAAATGCTTCAATAATATTGAAAAAGGAAGAGTATGAGTATTCAACATTTCCGTGTCGCCCTTATTCCC
TTTTTTGCGGCATTTTGCCTTCCTGTTTTTGCTCACCCAGAAACGCTGGTGAAAGTAAAAGATGCTGAAG
ATCAGTTGGGTGCACGAGTGGGTTACATCGAACTGGATCTCAACAGCGGTAAGATCCTTGAGAGTTTTCG
CCCCGAAGAACGTTTTCCAATGATGAGCACTTTTAAAGTTCTGCTATGTGGCGCGGTATTATCCCGTATT
GACGCCGGGCAAGAGCAACTCGGTCGCCGCATACACTATTCTCAGAATGACTTGGTTGAGTACTCACCAG
TCACAGAAAAGCATCTTACGGATGGCATGACAGTAAGAGAATTATGCAGTGCTGCCATAACCATGAGTGA
TAACACTGCGGCCAACTTACTTCTGACAACGATCGGAGGACCGAAGGAGCTAACCGCTTTTTTGCACAAC
ATGGGGGATCATGTAACTCGCCTTGATCGTTGGGAACCGGAGCTGAATGAAGCCATACCAAACGACGAGC
GTGACACCACGATGCCTGTAGCAATGGCAACAACGTTGCGCAAACTATTAACTGGCGAACTACTTACTCT
AGCTTCCCGGCAACAATTAATAGACTGGATGGAGGCGGATAAAGTTGCAGGACCACTTCTGCGCTCGGCC
CTTCCGGCTGGCTGGTTTATTGCTGATAAATCTGGAGCCGGTGAGCGTGGTTCTCGCGGTATCATTGCAG
CACTGGGGCCAGATGGTAAGCCCTCCCGTATCGTAGTTATCTACACGACGGGGAGTCAGGCAACTATGGA
TGAACGAAATAGACAGATCGCTGAGATAGGTGCCTCACTGATTAAGCATTGGTAACTGTCAGACCAAGTT
TACTCATATATACTTTAGATTGATTTAAAACTTCATTTTTAATTTAAAAGGATCTAGGTGAAGATCCTTT
TTGATAATCTCATGACCAAAATCCCTTAACGTGAGTTTTCGTTCCACTGAGCGTCAGACCCCGTAGAAAA
GATCAAAGGATCTTCTTGAGATCCTTTTTTTCTGCGCGTAATCTGCTGCTTGCAAACAAAAAAACCACCG
CTACCAGCGGTGGTTTGTTTGCCGGATCAAGAGCTACCAACTCTTTTTCCGAAGGTAACTGGCTTCAGCA
GAGCGCAGATACCAAATACTGTTCTTCTAGTGTAGCCGTAGTTAGGCCACCACTTCAAGAACTCTGTAGC
ACCGCCTACATACCTCGCTCTGCTAATCCTGTTACCAGTGGCTGCTGCCAGTGGCGATAAGTCGTGTCTT
ACCGGGTTGGACTCAAGACGATAGTTACCGGATAAGGCGCAGCGGTCGGGCTGAACGGGGGGTTCGTGCA
CACAGCCCAGCTTGGAGCGAACGACCTACACCGAACTGAGATACCTACAGCGTGAGCTATGAGAAAGCGC
CACGCTTCCCGAAGGGAGAAAGGCGGACAGGTATCCGGTAAGCGGCAGGGTCGGAACAGGAGAGCGCACG
AGGGAGCTTCCAGGGGGAAACGCCTGGTATCTTTATAGTCCTGTCGGGTTTCGCCACCTCTGACTTGAGC
GTCGATTTTTGTGATGCTCGTCAGGGGGGCGGAGCCTATGGAAAAACGCCAGCAACGCGGCCTTTTTACG
GTTCCTGGCAGATCCTAGATGTGGCGCAACGATGCCGGCGACAAGCAGGAGCGCACCGACTTCTTCCGCA
TCAAGTGTTTTGGCTCTCAGGCCGAGGCCCACGGCAAGTATTTGGGCAAGGGGTCGCTGGTATTCGTGCA
GGGCAAGATTCGGAATACCAAGTACGAGAAGGACGGCCAGACGGTCTACGGGACCGACTTCATTGCCGAT
AAGGTGGATTATCTGGACACCAAGGCACCAGGCGGGTCAAATCAGGAATAAGGGCACATTGCCCCGGCGT
GAGTCGGGGCAATCCCGCAAGGAGGGTGAATGAATCGGACGTTTGACCGGAAGGCATACAGGCAAGAACT
GATCGACGCGGGGTTTTCCGCCGAGGATGCCGAAACCATCGCAAGCCGCACCGTCATGCGTGCGCCCCGC
GAAACCTTCCAGTCCGTCGGCTCGATGGTCCAGCAAGCTACGGCCAAGATCGAGCGCGACAGCGTGCAAC
TGGCTCCCCCTGCCCTGCCCGCGCCATCGGCCGCCGTGGAGCGTTCGCGTCGTCTTGAACAGGAGGCGGC
AGGTTTGGCGAAGTCGATGACCATCGACACGCGAGGAACTATGACGACCAAGAAGCGAAAAACCGCCGGC
GAGGACCTGGCAAAACAGGTCAGCGAGGCCAAGCAGGCCGCGTTGCTGAAACACACGAAGCAGCAGATCA
AGGAAATGCAGCTTTCCTTGTTCGATATTGCGCCGTGGCCGGACACGATGCGAGCGATGCCAAACGACAC
GGCCCGCTCTGCCCTGTTCACCACGCGCAACAAGAAAATCCCGCGCGAGGCGCTGCAAAACAAGGTCATT
TTCCACGTCAACAAGGACGTGAAGATCACCTACACCGGCGTCGAGCTGCGGGCCGACGATGACGAACTGG
TGTGGCAGCAGGTGTTGGAGTACGCGAAGCGCACCCCTATCGGCGAGCCGATCACCTTCACGTTCTACGA
GCTTTGCCAGGACCTGGGCTGGTCGATCAATGGCCGGTATTACACGAAGGCCGAGGAATGCCTGTCGCGC
CTACAGGCGACGGCGATGGGCTTCACGTCCGACCGCGTTGGGCACCTGGAATCGGTGTCGCTGCTGCACC
GCTTCCGCGTCCTGGACCGTGGCAAGAAAACGTCCCGTTGCCAGGTCCTGATCGACGAGGAAATCGTCGT
GCTGTTTGCTGGCGACCACTACACGAAATTCATATGGGAGAAGTACCGCAAGCTGTCGCCGACGGCCCGA
CGGATGTTCGACTATTTCAGCTCGCACCGGGAGCCGTACCCGCTCAAGCTGGAAACCTTCCGCCTCATGT
GCGGATCGGATTCCACCCGCGTGAAGAAGTGGCGCGAGCAGGTCGGCGAAGCCTGCGAAGAGTTGCGAGG
CAGCGGCCTGGTGGAACACGCCTGGGTCAATGATGACCTGGTGCATTGCAAACGCTAGGGCCTTGTGGGG
TCAGTTCCGGCTGGGGGTTCAGCAGCCAGCGCCTGATCTGGGGAACCCTGTGGTTGGCATGCACATACAA
ATGGACGAACGGATAAACCTTTTCACGCCCTTTTAAATATCCGATTATTCTAATAAACGCTCTTTTCTCT
TAGGTTTACCCGCCAATATATCCTGTCAAACACTGATAGTTTAAACCACTTCGTGCAGAAGACAATTGCG
GAGTGAGACCTATAAACGCAGAAAGGCCCACCCGAAGGTGAGCCAGTGTGACTCTAGTAGAGAGCGTTCA
CCGACAAACAACAGATAAAACGAAAGGCCCAGTCTTTCGACTGAGCCTTTCGTTTTATTTGATGCCTGGC
TCTAGTAGCGATCTACACTAGCACTATCAGCGTTATTAAGCACCGGTGGAGTGACGACCTTCAGCACGTT
CGTACTGTTCAACGATGGTGTAGTCCTCGTTGTGGGAGGTGATGTCCAGTTTGATGTCGGTTTTGTAAGC
ACCCGGCAGCTGAACCGGTTTTTTAGCCATGTAGGTGGTTTTAACTTCAGCGTCGTAGTGACCACCGTCT
TTCAGTTTCAGACGCATTTTGATTTCACCTTTCAGAGCACCGTCCTCCGGGTACATACGTTCGGTGGAAG
CTTCCCAACCCATGGTTTTTTTCTGCATAACCGGACCGTCGGACGGGAAGTTGGTACCACGCAGTTTAAC
TTTGTAGATGAACTCACCGTCTTGCAGGGAGGAGTCCTGGGTAACGGTAACAACACCACCGTCCTCGAAG
TTCATAACACGTTCCCATTTGAAACCTTCCGGGAAGGACAGTTTCAGGTAGTCCGGGATGTCAGCCGGGT
GTTTAACGTAAGCTTTGGAACCGTACTGGAACTGCGGGGACAGGATGTCCCAAGCGAACGGCAGCGGACC
ACCTTTGGTAACTTTCAGTTTAGCGGTCTGGGTACCTTCGTACGGACGACCTTCACCTTCACCTTCGATT
TCGAACTCGTGACCGTTAACGGAACCTTCCATACGAACTTTGAAACGCATGAACTCTTTGATAACGTCCT
CGGAGGAAGCCATCTAGTATTTCTCCTCTTTCTCTAGTATGTGTGAAATTGTTATCCGCTCACAATTCCA
CACAACATACGAGCCGGAAGCATAAAGTGTAAAGCCTGGGGTGCCTAATGAGTGAGCTAACTCACATTAA
TTGCGTTGCGCTCACTGCCCGCTTTCCAGTCGGGAAACCTGTCGTGCCAGCTGCATTAATGAATCGGCCA
ACGCGCGGGGAGAGGCGGTTTGCGTATTGATATCGGTCTCACGCTGGATCCGAATTCGGCATTGTCTTCA
CAGA
